Addgene plasmid #128250: PX458_ZBTB49_iso1_1
Purpose: Encodes gRNA for 3' target of human ZBTB49_iso1
Depositing lab: Richard M. Myers. Depositing organization: HudsonAlpha Institute for Biotechnology. Publication: CETCh-seq: CRISPR epitope tagging ChIP-seq of DNA-binding proteins. Savic D, Partridge EC, Newberry KM, Smith SB, Meadows SK, Roberts BS, Mackiewicz M, Mendenhall EM, Myers RM. Genome Res. 2015 Sep 9. 10.1101/gr.193540.115 PubMed 26355004.
Backbone
  Vector backbone: PX458
  Vector type: CRISPR
Growth in bacteria
  Bacterial resistance: Ampicillin, 100 μg/mL
  Growth temperature: 37°C
  Growth strain: DH5alpha
  Copy number: High Copy
Gene/Insert
  Gene/Insert name: ZBTB49_iso1 gRNA
  gRNA/shRNA sequence: GCCTCTACCGTGGAGAAGCG
  Species: H. sapiens (human)
  Cloning method: Restriction Enzyme; 5′ cloning site Unknown (unknown if destroyed)
Terms and licenses: Academic/Nonprofit Terms; Industry Terms: Not Available to Industry
How to cite: PX458_ZBTB49_iso1_1 was a gift from Richard M. Myers (Addgene plasmid # 128250 ; http://n2t.net/addgene:128250 ; RRID:Addgene_128250)
