[The description below was written by a language model from this plasmid's Addgene catalogue record and pLannotate feature annotations shown in this document.]
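Description:
PX458_ZBTB49_iso1_1 is an all-in-one mammalian CRISPR/Cas9 expression plasmid built on the PX458 backbone, carrying a single guide RNA directed at the 3' end of isoform 1 of the human ZBTB49 gene. It is propagated in E. coli as a high-copy plasmid through a ColE1/pUC-type origin and selected with ampicillin via the β-lactamase gene. An f1 phage origin is also present, along with a single annotated AAV2 inverted terminal repeat and small fragments of bom and rop that appear to be backbone remnants rather than functional elements.

The sequenced record (about 9.3 kb) contains two expression units. A human U6 RNA polymerase III promoter drives the guide, with the ZBTB49-specific spacer sitting in the gap between the promoter and the Streptococcus pyogenes gRNA scaffold. A second partial scaffold fragment is annotated just downstream. The second unit uses a CMV enhancer, chicken β-actin promoter and hybrid intron to express S. pyogenes Cas9. The annotation splits Cas9 into adjoining N- and C-terminal portions, which together form one contiguous coding region. Cas9 is followed by a nucleoplasmin nuclear localization signal, then EGFP, and the unit ends with a bovine growth hormone polyadenylation signal. The short interval between the NLS and EGFP is not annotated. EGFP provides a fluorescent marker for identifying or sorting transfected cells.

According to the record and its associated publication, the plasmid belongs to a CRISPR epitope-tagging ChIP-seq approach for DNA-binding proteins. In this approach, Cas9 cutting near the end of a coding sequence would support insertion of a tag at the endogenous locus. The donor template is not part of this construct, and the cloning sites used for guide insertion are not recorded.
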