Features (pLannotate 1.2.2; 19 found; start..end, strand, type, name):
     15..255     +  promoter       U6 promoter: RNA polymerase III promoter for human U6 snRNA
    284..359     +  misc_RNA       gRNA scaffold: guide RNA scaffold for the Streptococcus pyogenes CRISPR/Cas9 system
    366..409     +  misc_RNA       gRNA scaffold (fragment): guide RNA scaffold for the Streptococcus pyogenes CRISPR/Cas9 system
    456..741     +  enhancer       CMV enhancer: human cytomegalovirus immediate early enhancer; contains an 18-bp deletion relative to the standard CMV enhancer
    743..1020    +  promoter       chicken β-actin promoter: No description available
   1021..1248    +  intron         hybrid intron: hybrid between chicken β-actin (CBA) and minute virus of mice (MMV) introns (Gray et al., 2011)
   1386..2987    +  CDS            Cas9(N): N-terminal portion of Streptococcus pyogenes Cas9 (Zetsche et al., 2015)
   2988..5486    +  CDS            Cas9(C): C-terminal portion of Streptococcus pyogenes Cas9 (Zetsche et al., 2015)
   5487..5534    +  CDS            nucleoplasmin NLS: bipartite nuclear localization signal from nucleoplasmin
   5604..6317    +  CDS            EGFP: EGFP is a basic (constitutively fluorescent) green fluorescent protein published in 1996, derived from Aequorea victoria. It is reported to be a rapidly-maturing weak dimer with moderate acid sensitivity.
   6351..6462    +  polyA_signal   bGH poly(A) signal: bovine growth hormone polyadenylation signal
   6567..6707    +  repeat_region  AAV2 ITR: inverted terminal repeat of adeno-associated virus serotype 2 inverted
   6712..6763    -  misc_feature   bom (fragment): basis of mobility region from pBR322
   6782..7237    +  rep_origin     f1 ori (sequence partly withheld): f1 bacteriophage origin of replication; arrow indicates direction of (+) strand synthesis
   7238..7287    -  misc_feature   bom (fragment): basis of mobility region from pBR322
   7389..7424    -  CDS            rop (fragment): Rop protein, which maintains plasmids at low copy number; rop
   7519..7623    +  promoter       AmpR promoter: bla
   7624..8484    +  CDS            AmpR: β-lactamase; bla; confers resistance to ampicillin, carbenicillin, and related antibiotics
   8655..9243    +  rep_origin     ori: high-copy-number ColE1/pMB1/pBR322/pUC origin of replication
>Addgene plasmid #128250 | PX458_ZBTB49_iso1_1 | addgene full sequence | sequence record 260821 | Addgene NGS Result
TTTTGCTCACATGTGAGGGCCTATTTCCCATGATTCCTTCATATTTGCATATACGATACAAGGCTGTTAG
AGAGATAATTGGAATTAATTTGACTGTAAACACAAAGATATTAGTACAAAATACGTGACGTAGAAAGTAA
TAATTTCTTGGGTAGTTTGCAGTTTTAAAATTATGTTTTAAAATGGACTATCATATGCTTACCGTAACTT
GAAAGTATTTCGATTTCTTGGCTTTATATATCTTGTGGAAAGGACGAAACACCGCCTCTACCGTGGAGAA
GCGGTTTTAGAGCTAGAAATAGCAAGTTAAAATAAGGCTAGTCCGTTATCAACTTGAAAAAGTGGCACCG
AGTCGGTGCTTTTTTGTTTTAGAGCTAGAAATAGCAAGTTAAAATAAGGCTAGTCCGTTTTTAGCGCGTG
CGCCAATTCTGCAGACAAATGGCTCTAGAGGTACCCGTTACATAACTTACGGTAAATGGCCCGCCTGGCT
GACCGCCCAACGACCCCCGCCCATTGACGTCAATAGTAACGCCAATAGGGACTTTCCATTGACGTCAATG
GGTGGAGTATTTACGGTAAACTGCCCACTTGGCAGTACATCAAGTGTATCATATGCCAAGTACGCCCCCT
ATTGACGTCAATGACGGTAAATGGCCCGCCTGGCATTGTGCCCAGTACATGACCTTATGGGACTTTCCTA
CTTGGCAGTACATCTACGTATTAGTCATCGCTATTACCATGGTCGAGGTGAGCCCCACGTTCTGCTTCAC
TCTCCCCATCTCCCCCCCCTCCCCACCCCCAATTTTGTATTTATTTATTTTTTAATTATTTTGTGCAGCG
ATGGGGGCGGGGGGGGGGGGGGGGCGCGCGCCAGGCGGGGCGGGGCGGGGCGAGGGGCGGGGCGGGGCGA
GGCGGAGAGGTGCGGCGGCAGCCAATCAGAGCGGCGCGCTCCGAAAGTTTCCTTTTATGGCGAGGCGGCG
GCGGCGGCGGCCCTATAAAAAGCGAAGCGCGCGGCGGGCGGGAGTCGCTGCGCGCTGCCTTCGCCCCGTG
CCCCGCTCCGCCGCCGCCTCGCGCCGCCCGCCCCGGCTCTGACTGACCGCGTTACTCCCACAGGTGAGCG
GGCGGGACGGCCCTTCTCCTCCGGGCTGTAATTAGCTGAGCAAGAGGTAAGGGTTTAAGGGATGGTTGGT
TGGTGGGGTATTAATGTTTAATTACCTGGAGCACCTGCCTGAAATCACTTTTTTTCAGGTTGGACCGGTG
CCACCATGGACTATAAGGACCACGACGGAGACTACAAGGATCATGATATTGATTACAAAGACGATGACGA
TAAGATGGCCCCAAAGAAGAAGCGGAAGGTCGGTATCCACGGAGTCCCAGCAGCCGACAAGAAGTACAGC
ATCGGCCTGGACATCGGCACCAACTCTGTGGGCTGGGCCGTGATCACCGACGAGTACAAGGTGCCCAGCA
AGAAATTCAAGGTGCTGGGCAACACCGACCGGCACAGCATCAAGAAGAACCTGATCGGAGCCCTGCTGTT
CGACAGCGGCGAAACAGCCGAGGCCACCCGGCTGAAGAGAACCGCCAGAAGAAGATACACCAGACGGAAG
AACCGGATCTGCTATCTGCAAGAGATCTTCAGCAACGAGATGGCCAAGGTGGACGACAGCTTCTTCCACA
GACTGGAAGAGTCCTTCCTGGTGGAAGAGGATAAGAAGCACGAGCGGCACCCCATCTTCGGCAACATCGT
GGACGAGGTGGCCTACCACGAGAAGTACCCCACCATCTACCACCTGAGAAAGAAACTGGTGGACAGCACC
GACAAGGCCGACCTGCGGCTGATCTATCTGGCCCTGGCCCACATGATCAAGTTCCGGGGCCACTTCCTGA
TCGAGGGCGACCTGAACCCCGACAACAGCGACGTGGACAAGCTGTTCATCCAGCTGGTGCAGACCTACAA
CCAGCTGTTCGAGGAAAACCCCATCAACGCCAGCGGCGTGGACGCCAAGGCCATCCTGTCTGCCAGACTG
AGCAAGAGCAGACGGCTGGAAAATCTGATCGCCCAGCTGCCCGGCGAGAAGAAGAATGGCCTGTTCGGAA
ACCTGATTGCCCTGAGCCTGGGCCTGACCCCCAACTTCAAGAGCAACTTCGACCTGGCCGAGGATGCCAA
ACTGCAGCTGAGCAAGGACACCTACGACGACGACCTGGACAACCTGCTGGCCCAGATCGGCGACCAGTAC
GCCGACCTGTTTCTGGCCGCCAAGAACCTGTCCGACGCCATCCTGCTGAGCGACATCCTGAGAGTGAACA
CCGAGATCACCAAGGCCCCCCTGAGCGCCTCTATGATCAAGAGATACGACGAGCACCACCAGGACCTGAC
CCTGCTGAAAGCTCTCGTGCGGCAGCAGCTGCCTGAGAAGTACAAAGAGATTTTCTTCGACCAGAGCAAG
AACGGCTACGCCGGCTACATTGACGGCGGAGCCAGCCAGGAAGAGTTCTACAAGTTCATCAAGCCCATCC
TGGAAAAGATGGACGGCACCGAGGAACTGCTCGTGAAGCTGAACAGAGAGGACCTGCTGCGGAAGCAGCG
GACCTTCGACAACGGCAGCATCCCCCACCAGATCCACCTGGGAGAGCTGCACGCCATTCTGCGGCGGCAG
GAAGATTTTTACCCATTCCTGAAGGACAACCGGGAAAAGATCGAGAAGATCCTGACCTTCCGCATCCCCT
ACTACGTGGGCCCTCTGGCCAGGGGAAACAGCAGATTCGCCTGGATGACCAGAAAGAGCGAGGAAACCAT
CACCCCCTGGAACTTCGAGGAAGTGGTGGACAAGGGCGCTTCCGCCCAGAGCTTCATCGAGCGGATGACC
AACTTCGATAAGAACCTGCCCAACGAGAAGGTGCTGCCCAAGCACAGCCTGCTGTACGAGTACTTCACCG
TGTATAACGAGCTGACCAAAGTGAAATACGTGACCGAGGGAATGAGAAAGCCCGCCTTCCTGAGCGGCGA
GCAGAAAAAGGCCATCGTGGACCTGCTGTTCAAGACCAACCGGAAAGTGACCGTGAAGCAGCTGAAAGAG
GACTACTTCAAGAAAATCGAGTGCTTCGACTCCGTGGAAATCTCCGGCGTGGAAGATCGGTTCAACGCCT
CCCTGGGCACATACCACGATCTGCTGAAAATTATCAAGGACAAGGACTTCCTGGACAATGAGGAAAACGA
GGACATTCTGGAAGATATCGTGCTGACCCTGACACTGTTTGAGGACAGAGAGATGATCGAGGAACGGCTG
AAAACCTATGCCCACCTGTTCGACGACAAAGTGATGAAGCAGCTGAAGCGGCGGAGATACACCGGCTGGG
GCAGGCTGAGCCGGAAGCTGATCAACGGCATCCGGGACAAGCAGTCCGGCAAGACAATCCTGGATTTCCT
GAAGTCCGACGGCTTCGCCAACAGAAACTTCATGCAGCTGATCCACGACGACAGCCTGACCTTTAAAGAG
GACATCCAGAAAGCCCAGGTGTCCGGCCAGGGCGATAGCCTGCACGAGCACATTGCCAATCTGGCCGGCA
GCCCCGCCATTAAGAAGGGCATCCTGCAGACAGTGAAGGTGGTGGACGAGCTCGTGAAAGTGATGGGCCG
GCACAAGCCCGAGAACATCGTGATCGAAATGGCCAGAGAGAACCAGACCACCCAGAAGGGACAGAAGAAC
AGCCGCGAGAGAATGAAGCGGATCGAAGAGGGCATCAAAGAGCTGGGCAGCCAGATCCTGAAAGAACACC
CCGTGGAAAACACCCAGCTGCAGAACGAGAAGCTGTACCTGTACTACCTGCAGAATGGGCGGGATATGTA
CGTGGACCAGGAACTGGACATCAACCGGCTGTCCGACTACGATGTGGACCATATCGTGCCTCAGAGCTTT
CTGAAGGACGACTCCATCGACAACAAGGTGCTGACCAGAAGCGACAAGAACCGGGGCAAGAGCGACAACG
TGCCCTCCGAAGAGGTCGTGAAGAAGATGAAGAACTACTGGCGGCAGCTGCTGAACGCCAAGCTGATTAC
CCAGAGAAAGTTCGACAATCTGACCAAGGCCGAGAGAGGCGGCCTGAGCGAACTGGATAAGGCCGGCTTC
ATCAAGAGACAGCTGGTGGAAACCCGGCAGATCACAAAGCACGTGGCACAGATCCTGGACTCCCGGATGA
ACACTAAGTACGACGAGAATGACAAGCTGATCCGGGAAGTGAAAGTGATCACCCTGAAGTCCAAGCTGGT
GTCCGATTTCCGGAAGGATTTCCAGTTTTACAAAGTGCGCGAGATCAACAACTACCACCACGCCCACGAC
GCCTACCTGAACGCCGTCGTGGGAACCGCCCTGATCAAAAAGTACCCTAAGCTGGAAAGCGAGTTCGTGT
ACGGCGACTACAAGGTGTACGACGTGCGGAAGATGATCGCCAAGAGCGAGCAGGAAATCGGCAAGGCTAC
CGCCAAGTACTTCTTCTACAGCAACATCATGAACTTTTTCAAGACCGAGATTACCCTGGCCAACGGCGAG
ATCCGGAAGCGGCCTCTGATCGAGACAAACGGCGAAACCGGGGAGATCGTGTGGGATAAGGGCCGGGATT
TTGCCACCGTGCGGAAAGTGCTGAGCATGCCCCAAGTGAATATCGTGAAAAAGACCGAGGTGCAGACAGG
CGGCTTCAGCAAAGAGTCTATCCTGCCCAAGAGGAACAGCGATAAGCTGATCGCCAGAAAGAAGGACTGG
GACCCTAAGAAGTACGGCGGCTTCGACAGCCCCACCGTGGCCTATTCTGTGCTGGTGGTGGCCAAAGTGG
AAAAGGGCAAGTCCAAGAAACTGAAGAGTGTGAAAGAGCTGCTGGGGATCACCATCATGGAAAGAAGCAG
CTTCGAGAAGAATCCCATCGACTTTCTGGAAGCCAAGGGCTACAAAGAAGTGAAAAAGGACCTGATCATC
AAGCTGCCTAAGTACTCCCTGTTCGAGCTGGAAAACGGCCGGAAGAGAATGCTGGCCTCTGCCGGCGAAC
TGCAGAAGGGAAACGAACTGGCCCTGCCCTCCAAATATGTGAACTTCCTGTACCTGGCCAGCCACTATGA
GAAGCTGAAGGGCTCCCCCGAGGATAATGAGCAGAAACAGCTGTTTGTGGAACAGCACAAGCACTACCTG
GACGAGATCATCGAGCAGATCAGCGAGTTCTCCAAGAGAGTGATCCTGGCCGACGCTAATCTGGACAAAG
TGCTGTCCGCCTACAACAAGCACCGGGATAAGCCCATCAGAGAGCAGGCCGAGAATATCATCCACCTGTT
TACCCTGACCAATCTGGGAGCCCCTGCCGCCTTCAAGTACTTTGACACCACCATCGACCGGAAGAGGTAC
ACCAGCACCAAAGAGGTGCTGGACGCCACCCTGATCCACCAGAGCATCACCGGCCTGTACGAGACACGGA
TCGACCTGTCTCAGCTGGGAGGCGACAAAAGGCCGGCGGCCACGAAAAAGGCCGGCCAGGCAAAAAAGAA
AAAGGAATTCGGCAGTGGAGAGGGCAGAGGAAGTCTGCTAACATGCGGTGACGTCGAGGAGAATCCTGGC
CCAGTGAGCAAGGGCGAGGAGCTGTTCACCGGGGTGGTGCCCATCCTGGTCGAGCTGGACGGCGACGTAA
ACGGCCACAAGTTCAGCGTGTCCGGCGAGGGCGAGGGCGATGCCACCTACGGCAAGCTGACCCTGAAGTT
CATCTGCACCACCGGCAAGCTGCCCGTGCCCTGGCCCACCCTCGTGACCACCCTGACCTACGGCGTGCAG
TGCTTCAGCCGCTACCCCGACCACATGAAGCAGCACGACTTCTTCAAGTCCGCCATGCCCGAAGGCTACG
TCCAGGAGCGCACCATCTTCTTCAAGGACGACGGCAACTACAAGACCCGCGCCGAGGTGAAGTTCGAGGG
CGACACCCTGGTGAACCGCATCGAGCTGAAGGGCATCGACTTCAAGGAGGACGGCAACATCCTGGGGCAC
AAGCTGGAGTACAACTACAACAGCCACAACGTCTATATCATGGCCGACAAGCAGAAGAACGGCATCAAGG
TGAACTTCAAGATCCGCCACAACATCGAGGACGGCAGCGTGCAGCTCGCCGACCACTACCAGCAGAACAC
CCCCATCGGCGACGGCCCCGTGCTGCTGCCCGACAACCACTACCTGAGCACCCAGTCCGCCCTGAGCAAA
GACCCCAACGAGAAGCGCGATCACATGGTCCTGCTGGAGTTCGTGACCGCCGCCGGGATCACTCTCGGCA
TGGACGAGCTGTACAAGGAATTCTAACTAGAGCTCGCTGATCAGCCTCGACTGTGCCTTCTAGTTGCCAG
CCATCTGTTGTTTGCCCCTCCCCCGTGCCTTCCTTGACCCTGGAAGGTGCCACTCCCACTGTCCTTTCCT
AATAAAATGAGGAAATTGCATCGCATTGTCTGAGTAGGTGTCATTCTATTCTGGGGGGTGGGGTGGGGCA
GGACAGCAAGGGGGAGGATTGGGAAGAGAATAGCAGGCATGCTGGGGAGCGGCCGCAGGAACCCCTAGTG
ATGGAGTTGGCCACTCCCTCTCTGCGCGCTCGCTCGCTCACTGAGGCCGGGCGACCAAAGGTCGCCCGAC
GCCCGGGCTTTGCCCGGGCGGCCTCAGTGAGCGAGCGAGCGCGCAGCTGCCTGCAGGGGCGCCTGATGCG
GTATTTTCTCCTTACGCATCTGTGCGGTATTTCACACCGCATA
[95 nt withheld, positions 6764-6858]
T
[46 nt withheld, positions 6860-6905]
C
[141 nt withheld, positions 6907-7047]
CCTTTGACGTTGGAGTCCACGTTCTTT
[37 nt withheld, positions 7075-7111]
ACTCTATCTCGGGCTATTCTTTTGATTTATAAGGGATTTTGCCGATTTCGGTCTATTGGTTAAAAAATGA
GCTGATTTAACAAAAATTTAACGCGAATTTTAACAAAATATTAACGTTTACAATTTTATGGTGCACTCTC
AGTACAATCTGCTCTGATGCCGCATAGTTAAGCCAGCCCCGACACCCGCCAACACCCGCTGACGCGCCCT
GACGGGCTTGTCTGCTCCCGGCATCCGCTTACAGACAAGCTGTGACCGTCTCCGGGAGCTGCATGTGTCA
GAGGTTTTCACCGTCATCACCGAAACGCGCGAGACGAAAGGGCCTCGTGATACGCCTATTTTTATAGGTT
AATGTCATGATAATAATGGTTTCTTAGACGTCAGGTGGCACTTTTCGGGGAAATGTGCGCGGAACCCCTA
TTTGTTTATTTTTCTAAATACATTCAAATATGTATCCGCTCATGAGACAATAACCCTGATAAATGCTTCA
ATAATATTGAAAAAGGAAGAGTATGAGTATTCAACATTTCCGTGTCGCCCTTATTCCCTTTTTTGCGGCA
TTTTGCCTTCCTGTTTTTGCTCACCCAGAAACGCTGGTGAAAGTAAAAGATGCTGAAGATCAGTTGGGTG
CACGAGTGGGTTACATCGAACTGGATCTCAACAGCGGTAAGATCCTTGAGAGTTTTCGCCCCGAAGAACG
TTTTCCAATGATGAGCACTTTTAAAGTTCTGCTATGTGGCGCGGTATTATCCCGTATTGACGCCGGGCAA
GAGCAACTCGGTCGCCGCATACACTATTCTCAGAATGACTTGGTTGAGTACTCACCAGTCACAGAAAAGC
ATCTTACGGATGGCATGACAGTAAGAGAATTATGCAGTGCTGCCATAACCATGAGTGATAACACTGCGGC
CAACTTACTTCTGACAACGATCGGAGGACCGAAGGAGCTAACCGCTTTTTTGCACAACATGGGGGATCAT
GTAACTCGCCTTGATCGTTGGGAACCGGAGCTGAATGAAGCCATACCAAACGACGAGCGTGACACCACGA
TGCCTGTAGCAATGGCAACAACGTTGCGCAAACTATTAACTGGCGAACTACTTACTCTAGCTTCCCGGCA
ACAATTAATAGACTGGATGGAGGCGGATAAAGTTGCAGGACCACTTCTGCGCTCGGCCCTTCCGGCTGGC
TGGTTTATTGCTGATAAATCTGGAGCCGGTGAGCGTGGAAGCCGCGGTATCATTGCAGCACTGGGGCCAG
ATGGTAAGCCCTCCCGTATCGTAGTTATCTACACGACGGGGAGTCAGGCAACTATGGATGAACGAAATAG
ACAGATCGCTGAGATAGGTGCCTCACTGATTAAGCATTGGTAACTGTCAGACCAAGTTTACTCATATATA
CTTTAGATTGATTTAAAACTTCATTTTTAATTTAAAAGGATCTAGGTGAAGATCCTTTTTGATAATCTCA
TGACCAAAATCCCTTAACGTGAGTTTTCGTTCCACTGAGCGTCAGACCCCGTAGAAAAGATCAAAGGATC
TTCTTGAGATCCTTTTTTTCTGCGCGTAATCTGCTGCTTGCAAACAAAAAAACCACCGCTACCAGCGGTG
GTTTGTTTGCCGGATCAAGAGCTACCAACTCTTTTTCCGAAGGTAACTGGCTTCAGCAGAGCGCAGATAC
CAAATACTGTTCTTCTAGTGTAGCCGTAGTTAGGCCACCACTTCAAGAACTCTGTAGCACCGCCTACATA
CCTCGCTCTGCTAATCCTGTTACCAGTGGCTGCTGCCAGTGGCGATAAGTCGTGTCTTACCGGGTTGGAC
TCAAGACGATAGTTACCGGATAAGGCGCAGCGGTCGGGCTGAACGGGGGGTTCGTGCACACAGCCCAGCT
TGGAGCGAACGACCTACACCGAACTGAGATACCTACAGCGTGAGCTATGAGAAAGCGCCACGCTTCCCGA
AGGGAGAAAGGCGGACAGGTATCCGGTAAGCGGCAGGGTCGGAACAGGAGAGCGCACGAGGGAGCTTCCA
GGGGGAAACGCCTGGTATCTTTATAGTCCTGTCGGGTTTCGCCACCTCTGACTTGAGCGTCGATTTTTGT
GATGCTCGTCAGGGGGGCGGAGCCTATGGAAAAACGCCAGCAACGCGGCCTTTTTACGGTTCCTGGCCTT
TTGCTGGCC
